>Addgene plasmid #32412 | pENTR-R4r-EYFP-R3r | depositor full sequence | sequence record 37100 | pENTR-R4r-EYFP-R3r sequence 3384 bps
TATAATAAAGTTGAACGAGAAACGTAAAATGATATAAATATCAATATATTAAATTAGATTTTGCATAAAA
AACAGACTACATAATACTGTAAAACACAACATATCCAGTCACTATGAATCAACTACTTAGATGGTATTAG
TGACCTGTACTGCAGGGCGGCCGCGATATCCCCTATAGTGAGTCGTATTACATGGTCATAGCTGTTTCCT
GGCAGCTCTGGCCCGTGTCTCAAAATCTCTGATGTTACATTGCACAAGATAAAAATATATCATCATGAAC
AATAAAACTGTCTGCTTACATAAACAGTAATACAAGGGGTGTTATGAGCCATATTCAACGGGAAACGTCG
AGGCCGCGATTAAATTCCAACATGGATGCTGATTTATATGGGTATAAATGGGCTCGCGATAATGTCGGGC
AATCAGGTGCGACAATCTATCGCTTGTATGGGAAGCCCGATGCGCCAGAGTTGTTTCTGAAACATGGCAA
AGGTAGCGTTGCCAATGATGTTACAGATGAGATGGTCAGACTAAACTGGCTGACGGAATTTATGCCTCTT
CCGACCATCAAGCATTTTATCCGTACTCCTGATGATGCATGGTTACTCACCACTGCGATCCCCGGAAAAA
CAGCATTCCAGGTATTAGAAGAATATCCTGATTCAGGTGAAAATATTGTTGATGCGCTGGCAGTGTTCCT
GCGCCGGTTGCATTCGATTCCTGTTTGTAATTGTCCTTTTAACAGCGATCGCGTATTTCGTCTCGCTCAG
GCGCAATCACGAATGAATAACGGTTTGGTTGATGCGAGTGATTTTGATGACGAGCGTAATGGCTGGCCTG
TTGAACAAGTCTGGAAAGAAATGCATAAACTTTTGCCATTCTCACCGGATTCAGTCGTCACTCATGGTGA
TTTCTCACTTGATAACCTTATTTTTGACGAGGGGAAATTAATAGGTTGTATTGATGTTGGACGAGTCGGA
ATCGCAGACCGATACCAGGATCTTGCCATCCTATGGAACTGCCTCGGTGAGTTTTCTCCTTCATTACAGA
AACGGCTTTTTCAAAAATATGGTATTGATAATCCTGATATGAATAAATTGCAGTTTCATTTGATGCTCGA
TGAGTTTTTCTAATCAGAATTGGTTAATTGGTTGTAACACTGGCAGAGCATTACGCTGACTTGACGGGAC
GGCGCAAGCTCATGACCAAAATCCCTTAACGTGAGTTACGCGTCGTTCCACTGAGCGTCAGACCCCGTAG
AAAAGATCAAAGGATCTTCTTGAGATCCTTTTTTTCTGCGCGTAATCTGCTGCTTGCAAACAAAAAAACC
ACCGCTACCAGCGGTGGTTTGTTTGCCGGATCAAGAGCTACCAACTCTTTTTCCGAAGGTAACTGGCTTC
AGCAGAGCGCAGATACCAAATACTGTTCTTCTAGTGTAGCCGTAGTTAGGCCACCACTTCAAGAACTCTG
TAGCACCGCCTACATACCTCGCTCTGCTAATCCTGTTACCAGTGGCTGCTGCCAGTGGCGATAAGTCGTG
TCTTACCGGGTTGGACTCAAGACGATAGTTACCGGATAAGGCGCAGCGGTCGGGCTGAACGGGGGGTTCG
TGCACACAGCCCAGCTTGGAGCGAACGACCTACACCGAACTGAGATACCTACAGCGTGAGCTATGAGAAA
GCGCCACGCTTCCCGAAGGGAGAAAGGCGGACAGGTATCCGGTAAGCGGCAGGGTCGGAACAGGAGAGCG
CACGAGGGAGCTTCCAGGGGGAAACGCCTGGTATCTTTATAGTCCTGTCGGGTTTCGCCACCTCTGACTT
GAGCGTCGATTTTTGTGATGCTCGTCAGGGGGGCGGAGCCTATGGAAAAACGCCAGCAACGCGGCCTTTT
TACGGTTCCTGGCCTTTTGCTGGCCTTTTGCTCACATGTTCTTTCCTGCGTTATCCCCTGATTCTGTGGA
TAACCGTATTACCGCCTTTGAGTGAGCTGATACCGCTCGCCGCAGCCGAACGACCGAGCGCAGCGAGTCA
GTGAGCGAGGAAGCGGAAGAGCGCCCAATACGCAAACCGCCTCTCCCCGCGCGTTGGCCGATTCATTAAT
GCAGCTGGCACGACAGGTTTCCCGACTGGAAAGCGGGCAGTGAGCGCAACGCAATTAATACGCGTACCGC
TAGCCAGGAAGAGTTTGTAGAAACGCAAAAAGGCCATCCGTCAGGATGGCCTTCTGCTTAGTTTGATGCC
TGGCAGTTTATGGCGGGCGTCCTGCCCGCCACCCTCCGGGCCGTTGCTTCACAACGTTCAAATCCGCTCC
CGGCGGATTTGTCCTACTCAGGAGAGCGTTCACCGACAAACAACAGATAAAACGAAAGGCCCAGTCTTCC
GACTGAGCCTTTCGTTTTATTTGATGCCTGGCAGTTCCCTACTCTCGCGTTAACGCTAGCATGGATGTTT
TCCCAGTCACGACGTTGTAAAACGACGGCCAGTCTTAAGCTCGGGCCCCTACAGGTCACTAATACCATCT
AAGTAGTTGATTCATAGTGACTGGATATGTTGTGTTTTACAGTATTATGTAGTCTGTTTTTTATGCAAAA
TCTAATTTAATATATTGATATTTATATCATTTTACGTTTCTCGTTCAACTTTTCTATACAAAGTTGCTGT
GAGCAAGGGCGAGGAGCTGTTCACCGGGGTGGTGCCCATCCTGGTCGAGCTGGACGGCGACGTAAACGGC
CACAAGTTCAGCGTGTCCGGCGAGGGCGAGGGCGATGCCACCTACGGCAAGCTGACCCTGAAGTTCATCT
GCACCACCGGCAAGCTGCCCGTGCCCTGGCCCACCCTCGTGACCACCTTCGGCTACGGCCTGCAGTGCTT
CGCCCGCTACCCCGACCACATGAAGCAGCACGACTTCTTCAAGTCCGCCATGCCCGAAGGCTACGTCCAG
GAGCGCACCATCTTCTTCAAGGACGACGGCAACTACAAGACCCGCGCCGAGGTGAAGTTCGAGGGCGACA
CCCTGGTGAACCGCATCGAGCTGAAGGGCATCGACTTCAAGGAGGACGGCAACATCCTGGGGCACAAGCT
GGAGTACAACTACAACAGCCACAACGTCTATATCATGGCCGACAAGCAGAAGAACGGCATCAAGGTGAAC
TTCAAGATCCGCCACAACATCGAGGACGGCAGCGTGCAGCTCGCCGACCACTACCAGCAGAACACCCCCA
TCGGCGACGGCCCCGTGCTGCTGCCCGACAACCACTACCTGAGCTACCAGTCCGCCCTGAGCAAAGACCC
CAACGAGAAGCGCGATCACATGGTCCTGCTGGAGTTCGTGACCGCCGCCGGGATCACTCTCGGCATGGAC
GAGCTGTACAAGTAAACAACTTTG
Features (pLannotate 1.2.2; 11 found; start..end, strand, type, name):
    172..190     -  promoter       T7 promoter: promoter for bacteriophage T7 RNA polymerase
    324..1133    +  CDS            KanR: aminoglycoside phosphotransferase; aph(3')-Ia; confers resistance to kanamycin in bacteria or G418 (Geneticin®) in eukaryotes
   1280..1868    +  rep_origin     ori: high-copy-number ColE1/pMB1/pBR322/pUC origin of replication
   2051..2143    +  CDS            lacI (fragment): lac repressor; lacI; The lac repressor binds to the lac operator to inhibit transcription in E. coli. This inhibition can be relieved by adding lactose or isopropyl-β-D-thiogalactopyranoside (IPTG).
   2198..2225    -  terminator     rrnB T2 terminator: transcription terminator T2 from the E. coli rrnB gene
   2357..2400    +  terminator     rrnB T1 terminator: Escherichia coli rrnB; transcription terminator T1 from the E. coli rrnB gene
   2447..2483    -  CDS            lacZα (fragment): LacZα fragment of β-galactosidase; lacZ fragment
   2533..2652    -  protein_bind   attR1: mutant version of attR; recombination site for the Gateway® LR reaction LR Clonase™
   2636..2656    -  protein_bind   attB4: mutant version of attB; core recombination site for the Gateway® BP reaction BP Clonase™
   2659..3375    +  CDS            EYFP: enhanced YFP mammalian codon-optimized
   3377..116     +  protein_bind   attR3 (across the origin): mutant version of attR; recombination site for the Gateway® LR reaction LR Clonase™
