[The description below was written by a language model from this plasmid's Addgene catalogue record and pLannotate feature annotations shown in this document.]
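Description:
pENTR-R4r-EYFP-R3r is a Gateway entry clone built in the Invitrogen pDONR221 P4r-P3r donor backbone, intended as one module in a MultiSite Gateway assembly rather than as an expression plasmid in its own right. It is maintained in E. coli on a high-copy ColE1/pUC-type origin and selected with kanamycin through an aminoglycoside phosphotransferase (KanR) gene. The annotated sequence is about 3.4 kb. It also shows typical donor-vector elements: rrnB T1 and T2 transcription terminators upstream of the cloning site, which insulate the insert from read-through transcription, a T7 promoter and M13 priming region useful for sequencing, and small lacI and lacZα remnants with no evident functional role.

The payload is the coding sequence for EYFP, the mammalian codon-optimised enhanced yellow fluorescent protein, derived from pEYFP and introduced by Gateway recombination. It is flanked by attR-type sites. The downstream site is annotated as attR3. The automated tool labels the upstream site attR1 with an overlapping attB4 core, which, given the plasmid name and backbone, most likely represents attR4. No promoter or polyadenylation signal for eukaryotic expression is annotated next to EYFP, so the reporter depends on regulatory elements supplied by the other modules. In an LR reaction, the R4 and R3 sites pair with compatible attL sites on neighbouring entry clones, placing EYFP at a defined position and orientation within a destination vector. The associated publication describes a modular toolbox for rapidly generating viral vectors that raise or lower neuronal gene expression in vivo, where this clone would serve as a fluorescent reporter module.
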