Addgene plasmid #32412: pENTR-R4r-EYFP-R3r
Depositing lab: Matthew Nolan. Depositing organization: University of Edinburgh. Publication: A Molecular Toolbox for Rapid Generation of Viral Vectors to Up- or Down-Regulate Neuronal Gene Expression in vivo. White MD, Milne RV, Nolan MF. Front Mol Neurosci. 2011;4:8. Epub 2011 Jul 4. 10.3389/fnmol.2011.00008 PubMed 21772812.
Backbone
  Vector backbone: pDONR221 P4r-P3r
  Backbone manufacturer: Invitrogen
  Vector type: Gateway cloning vector
Growth in bacteria
  Bacterial resistance: Kanamycin, 50 μg/mL
  Growth temperature: 30°C
  Growth strain: Stbl2
  Copy number: High Copy
Gene/Insert
  Gene/Insert name: EYFP
  Cloning method: Gateway Cloning
  Sequencing primers: 5′ M13 Forward
Resource information
  A portion of this plasmid was derived from a plasmid made by: pEYFP
Terms and licenses: Academic/Nonprofit Terms; Industry Terms: Not Available to Industry
How to cite: pENTR-R4r-EYFP-R3r was a gift from Matthew Nolan (Addgene plasmid # 32412 ; http://n2t.net/addgene:32412 ; RRID:Addgene_32412)
