>Addgene plasmid #32412 | pENTR-R4r-EYFP-R3r | addgene partial sequence | sequence record 39037 | M13pUC-Fwd
CACTAATACCATCTAAGTAGTTGATTCATAGTGACTGGATATGTTGTGTTTTACAGTATTATGTAGTCTG
TTTTTTATGCAAAATCTAATTTAATATATTGATATTTATATCATTTTACGTTTCTCGTTCAACTTTTCTA
TACAAAGTTGACCATGGTGAGCAAGGGCGAGGAGCTGTTCACCGGGGTGGTGCCCATCCTGGTCGAGCTG
GACGGCGACGTAAACGGCCACAAGTTCAGCGTGTCCGGCGAGGGCGAGGGCGATGCCACCTACGGCAAGC
TGACCCTGAAGTTCATCTGCACCACCGGCAAGCTGCCCGTGCCCTGGCCCACCCTCGTGACCACCTTCGG
CTACGGCCTGCAGTGCTTCGCCCGCTACCCCGACCACATGAAGCAGCACGACTTCTTCAAGTCCGCCATG
CCCGAAGGCTACGTCCAGGAGCGCACCATCTTCTTCAAGGACGACGGCAACTACAAGACCCGCGCCGAGG
TGAAGTTCGAGGGCGACACCCTGGTGAACCGCATCGAGCTGAAGGGCATCGACTTCAAGGAGGACGGCAA
CATCCTGGGGCACAAGCTGGAGTACAACTACAACAGCCACAACGTCTATATCATGGCCGACAAGCAGAAG
AACGGCATCAAGGTGAACTTCAAGATCCGCCACAAC
